>Addgene plasmid #102815 | pCB6-Cor1-HA | addgene full sequence | sequence record 197931 | Addgene NGS Result
GGGGCGGGATGGGCGGAGTTAGGGGCGGGACTATGGTTGCTGACTAATTGAGATGCATGCTTTGCATACT
TCTGCCTGCTGGGGAGCCTGGGGACTTTCCACACCTGGTTGCTGACTAATTGAGATGCATGCTTTGCATA
CTTCTGCCTGCTGGGGAGCCTGGGGACTTTCCACACCCTAACTGACACACATTCCACAGCCAAGCTGGCC
GCGTACCCAATTCAACAGGCATCTACTGAGTGGACCCAACGCATGAGAGGACAGTGCCAAGCAAGCAACT
CAAATGTCCCACCGGTTGGGCATGGCCAGGTAGCCTATGCTGTGTCTGGACGTCCTCCTGCTGGTATAGT
TATTTTAAAATCAGAAGGACAGGGAAGGGAGCAGTGGTTCACGCCTGTAATCCCAGCAATTTGGGAGGCC
AAGGTGGGTAGATCACCTGAGATTAGGAGTTGGAGACCAGCCTGGCCAATATGGTGAAACCCCGTCTCTA
CCAAAAAAACAAAAATTAGCTGAGCCTGGTCATGCATGCCTGGAATCCCAACAACTCGGGAGGCTGAGGC
AGGAGAATCGCTTGAACCCAGGAGGCGGAGATTGCAGTGAGCCAAGATTGTGCCACTGCACTCCAGCTTG
GTTCCCAATAGACCCCGCAGGCCCTACAGGTTGTCTTCCCAACTTGCCCCTTGCTCCATACCACCCCCCT
CCACCCCATAATATTATAGAAGGACACCTAGTCAGACAAAATGATGCAACTTAATTTTATTAGGACAAGG
CTGGTGGGCACTGGAGTGGCAACTTCCAGGGCCAGGAGAGGCACTGGGGAGGGGTCACAGGGATGCCACC
CGGGATCCTCTAGAGTCGACCTGCAGGCATGCAAGCTGGAATTCCTATGCGTAGTCTGGTACGTCGTATG
GGTACTTGGCCTGAACAGTCTCCTCCAGCCTGTCCAGGCGCTCTTGTAGCTTTTGCACTATGGCGTTCAG
ATTCCTCACGTCCTCCTCCAGCCTTGACACGGTATCCGAGCTGGGCGTGCCGCTGGGCTCTGGTGTAGCT
CTTCTGCGAGCGCTGTCCAGGCCCCTGTTGACCCTCAGCTCCCTGCTCTTTGGGGGCACGTAGCCATCCT
TGAGGGAAATGAGGAGGGGGCCAGCATCCCGACCACCCAGCCATTCCTCAGCTGTGAGGGCAGGGTCGGG
TCCTGCAGTGGGCGGATACAGGTCCTCCTGGAACAGGTCCGACTTTCTAGGCACTGTCATGGCAATGGGC
TCACACTTCCGCTCATGAAGCTTATAGAATCTGGCAATCTCACACTTATTCACTTCCAGGCCACGTTTGG
GCATGTAGCCCATACCACGCTGAGACTCCTTGGAACTGAACATGGAAAGATAATGCAGGAACGGAGCCTC
AGAAGTGATCTCAAAATACCGGATAGAGCTGTCACCCTTGCCACAGAGGTAGACAATGTTGGTATCAGGA
TCAAAAAAAGGTAGCAGGACTCCGCTGCTTGTGTCCAGCTCCTGCAGGGACAGTGGCTCCTCCAGGTGCT
TTGTGTCCCACAGCGCCACCTGCCGCTCACTCATGCGACTGAAACCCGTGGTTAGAATCTTCCCTTCTGA
CACAAACACAGCGTGCACTGGCCGAGTCCCCTCATGGGGACGGTCCTTTTCAGCCACAACAGTGCCTTTG
CGAGGCTCGATGACACGAACTCGCTTGTCACGGCAGGAGGTGCAGATGAGAGCACCGTCCCGGCTCCAGT
CCACGCTGTAGATTGTGTCCGGGTGCACATCCGGGCCCAGCGTCAGCACAGCTGCCCCAGTGCCCACGTC
CCACACCAGGATCACATTGTCACAACCTGCGCTGAGAAGCACATTCTGGGCTGTGGGGTGCCAGGCCACG
ATGCCAACCCTCTTGGTGTGGCCCTCCAAGGTGATGACAGGCTCCCGCAAGGGCAGCACCAGGCCCCCAT
CCGGGATCTCCCACACCATAACTGTGCAGTCCTCAGAGCCACTGGCAATGACATTGTCATTGTGTGGACA
CCAGGCGATGTCTAGCACAGGGGCAGTGTGGCCGCAGACCAGGGGCACGTTCTTGTCTACTCGTCCAGTC
TTGCCTAGGGGTAGCACCAGGAAGGCCCCTCCCCCACTGGCCTCACAGATCAGAGCCATGAACTTGGGGT
TGACAGCGCAGAAGCCACTGTCCCAAGTGGTTTGTGAGACGCGCACATCCTCATAGCACTGGTCAGCCTT
GGCTGGCTGTCCAAACACGTGGCGGAATTTGCTGGAGCGAACCACCTGCCGGCTCATCCTGCTGCCTCGT
GCCGAATTCCAGCTTATCGATACGCGTGGTACCAGATCTGAATTAATTCTGACGGTTCACTAAACGAGCT
CTGCTTATATAGACCTCCCACCGTACACGCCTACCGCCCATTTGCGTCAACGGGGCGGGGTTATTACGAC
ATTTTGGAAAGTCCCGTTGATTTTGGTGCCAAAACAAACTCCCATTGACGTCAATGGGGTGGAGACTTGG
AAATCCCCGTGAGTCAAACCGCTATCCACGCCCATTGGTGTACTGCCAAAACCGCATCACCATGGTAATA
GCGATGACTAATACGTAGATGTACTGCCAAGTAGGAAAGTCCCGTAAGGTCATGTACTGGGCATAATGCC
AGGCGGGCCATTTACCGTCATTGACGTCAATAGGGGGCGGACTTGGCATATGATACACTTGATGTACTGC
CAAGTGGGCAGTTTACCGTAAATACTCCACCCATTGACGTCAATGGAAAGTCCCTATTGGCGTTACTATG
GGAACATACGTCATTATTGACGTCAATGGGCGGGGGTCGTTGGGCGGTCAGCCAGGCGGGCCATTTACCG
TAAGTTATGTAACGCGGAACTCCATATATGGGCTATGAACTAATGACCCCGTAATTGATTACTATTAATA
ACTAGTCAATAATCAATGTCAACATGGCGGTCATATTGGACATGAGCCAATATAAATGTACATATTATGA
TATAGATACAACGTATGCAATGGCCAATAGCCAATATTGATTTATGCTATATAACCAATGACTAATATGG
CTAATTGCCAATATTGATTCAATGTATAGATCAGCTTGGCACTGGCCGTCGTTTTACAACGTCGTGACTG
GGAAAACCCTGGCGTTACCCAACTTAATCGCCTTGCAGCACATCCCCCTTTCGCCAGCTGGCGTAATAGC
GAAGAGGCCCGCACCGATCGCCCTTCCCAACAGTTGCGCAGCCTGAATGGCGAATGGAAATTGTAAGCGT
TAATATTTTGTTAAAATTCGCGTTAAATTTTTGTTAAATCAGCTCATTTTTTAACCAATAGGCCGAAATC
GGCAAAATCCCTTATAAATCAAAAGAATAGACCGAGATAGGGT
[37 nt withheld, positions 3404-3440]
AAAGAACGTGGACTCCAACGTCAAAGG
[49 nt withheld, positions 3468-3516]
T
[91 nt withheld, positions 3518-3608]
G
[124 nt withheld, positions 3610-3733]
CAGGTGGCACTTTTCGGGGAAATGTGCGCGGAACCCCTATTTGTTTATTTTTCTAAATACATTCAAATAT
GTATCCGCTCATGAGACAATAACCCTGATAAATGCTTCAATAATATTGAAAAAGGAAGAGTATGAGTATT
CAACATTTCCGTGTCGCCCTTATTCCCTTTTTTGCGGCATTTTGCCTTCCTGTTTTTGCTCACCCAGAAA
CGCTGGTGAAAGTAAAAGATGCTGAAGATCAGTTGGGTGCACGAGTGGGTTACATCGAACTGGATCTCAA
CAGCGGTAAGATCCTTGAGAGTTTTCGCCCCGAAGAACGTTTTCCAATGATGAGCACTTTTAAAGTTCTG
CTATGTGGCGCGGTATTATCCCGTATTGACGCCGGGCAAGAGCAACTCGGTCGCCGCATACACTATTCTC
AGAATGACTTGGTTGAGTACTCACCAGTCACAGAAAAGCATCTTACGGATGGCATGACAGTAAGAGAATT
ATGCAGTGCTGCCATAACCATGAGTGATAACACTGCGGCCAACTTACTTCTGACAACGATCGGAGGACCG
AAGGAGCTAACCGCTTTTTTGCACAACATGGGGGATCATGTAACTCGCCTTGATCGTTGGGAACCGGAGC
TGAATGAAGCCATACCAAACGACGAGCGTGACACCACGATGCCTGTAGCAATGGCAACAACGTTGCGCAA
ACTATTAACTGGCGAACTACTTACTCTAGCTTCCCGGCAACAATTAATAGACTGGATGGAGGCGGATAAA
GTTGCAGGACCACTTCTGCGCTCGGCCCTTCCGGCTGGCTGGTTTATTGCTGATAAATCTGGAGCCGGTG
AGCGTGGGTCTCGCGGTATCATTGCAGCACTGGGGCCAGATGGTAAGCCCTCCCGTATCGTAGTTATCTA
CACGACGGGGAGTCAGGCAACTATGGATGAACGAAATAGACAGATCGCTGAGATAGGTGCCTCACTGATT
AAGCATTGGTAACTGTCAGACCAAGTTTACTCATATATACTTTAGATTGATTTAAAACTTCATTTTTAAT
TTAAAAGGATCTAGGTGAAGATCCTTTTTGATAATCTCATGACCAAAATCCCTTAACGTGAGTTTTCGTT
CCACTGAGCGTCAGACCCCGTAGAAAAGATCAAAGGATCTTCTTGAGATCCTTTTTTTCTGCGCGTAATC
TGCTGCTTGCAAACAAAAAAACCACCGCTACCAGCGGTGGTTTGTTTGCCGGATCAAGAGCTACCAACTC
TTTTTCCGAAGGTAACTGGCTTCAGCAGAGCGCAGATACCAAATACTGTTCTTCTAGTGTAGCCGTAGTT
AGGCCACCACTTCAAGAACTCTGTAGCACCGCCTACATACCTCGCTCTGCTAATCCTGTTACCAGTGGCT
GCTGCCAGTGGCGATAAGTCGTGTCTTACCGGGTTGGACTCAAGACGATAGTTACCGGATAAGGCGCAGC
GGTCGGGCTGAACGGGGGGTTCGTGCACACAGCCCAGCTTGGAGCGAACGACCTACACCGAACTGAGATA
CCTACAGCGTGAGCTATGAGAAAGCGCCACGCTTCCCGAAGGGAGAAAGGCGGACAGGTATCCGGTAAGC
GGCAGGGTCGGAACAGGAGAGCGCACGAGGGAGCTTCCAGGGGGAAACGCCTGGTATCTTTATAGTCCTG
TCGGGTTTCGCCACCTCTGACTTGAGCGTCGATTTTTGTGATGCTCGTCAGGGGGGCGGAGCCTATGGAA
AAACGCCAGCAACGCGGCCTTTTTACGGTTCCTGGCCTTTTGCTGGCCTTTTGCTCACATGTTCTTTCCT
GCGTTATCCCCTGATTCTGTGGATAACCGTATTACCGCCTTTGAGTGAGCTGATACCGCTCGCCGCAGCC
GAACGACCGAGCGCAGCGAGTCAGTGAGCGAGGAAGCGGAAGAGCGCCCAATACGCAAACCGCCTCTCCC
CGCGCGTTGGCCGATTCATTAATGCAGCTGGCACGACAGGTTTCCCGACTGGAAAGCGGGCAGTGAGCGC
AACGCAATTAATGTGAGTTAGCTCACTCATTAGGCACCCCAGGCTTTACACTTTATGCTTCCGGCTCGTA
TGTTGTGTGGAATTGTGAGCGGATAACAATTTCACACAGGAAACAGCTATGACATGATTACGAATTTAAT
ACGACTCACTATAGGGAATTGATCCAGACATGATAAGATACATTGATGAGTTTGGACAAACCACAACTAG
AATGCAGTGAAAAAAATGCTTTATTTGTGAAATTTGTGATGCTATTGCTTTATTTGTAACCATTATAAGC
TGCAATAAACAAGTTAACAACAACAATTGCATTCATTTTATGTTTCAGGTTCAGGGGGAGGTGTGGGAGG
TTTTTTAAAGCAAGTAAAACCTCTACAAATGTGGTATGGCTGATTATGATCGGCGGAGCCTATGGAAAAA
CGCCAGCAACGCGGCCTTTTTACGGTTCCAGCTTGGCGAGTGGGTGGTGAGCAGCTCGCCGTCGCGCAGC
AGGCGCCAGCGCTCCATCCACGCAGTGACCTCAGGCGGAAAACGGGAAGACACACTCATGAGATGCCTGC
AAGCAATTCGTTCTGTATCAGGCGCAGGAGCGTCCCGTCCGGGTCGACCAAAGCGGCCATCGTGCCTCCC
CACTCCTGCAGTTCGGGGGCATGGATGCGCGGATAGCCGCTGCTGGTTTCCTGGATGCCGACGGATTTGC
ACTGCCGGTAGAACTCCGCGAGGTCGTCCAGCCTCAGGCAGCAGCTGAACCAACTCGCGAGGGGATCGAG
CCCGGGGTGGGCGAAGAACTCCAGCATGAGATCCCCGCGCTGGAGGATCATCCAGCCGGCGTCCCGGAAA
ACGATTCCGAAGCCCAACCTTTCATAGAAGGCGGCGGTGGAATCGAAATCTCGTGATGGCAGGTTGGGCG
TCGCTTGGTCGGTCATTTCGAACCCCAGAGTCCCGCTCAGAAGAACTCGTCAAGAAGGCGATAGAAGGCG
ATGCGCTGCGAATCGGGAGCGGCGATACCGTAAAGCACGAGGAAGCGGTCAGCCCATTCGCCGCCAAGCT
CTTCAGCAATATCACGGGTAGCCAACGCTATGTCCTGATAGCGGTCCGCCACACCCAGCCGGCCACAGTC
GATGAATCCAGAAAAGCGGCCATTTTCCACCATGATATTCGGCAAGCAGGCATCGCCATGGGTCACGACG
AGATCCTCGCCGTCGGGCATGCGCGCCTTGAGCCTGGCGAACAGTTCGGCTGGCGCGAGCCCCTGATGCT
CTTCGTCCAGATCATCCTGATCGACAAGACCGGCTTCCATCCGAGTACGTGCTCGCTCGATGCGATGTTT
CGCTTGGTGGTCGAATGGGCAGGTAGCCGGATCAAGCGTATGCAGCCGCCGCATTGCATCAGCCATGATG
GATACTTTCTCGGCAGGAGCAAGGTGAGATGACAGGAGATCCTGCCCCGGCACTTCGCCCAATAGCAGCC
AGTCCCTTCCCGCTTCAGTGACAACGTCGAGCACAGCTGCGCAAGGAACGCCCGTCGTGGCCAGCCACGA
TAGCCGCGCTGCCTCGTCCTGCAGTTCATTCAGGGCACCGGACAGGTCGGTCTTGACAAAAAGAACCGGG
CGCCCCTGCGCTGACAGCCGGAACACGGCGGCATCAGAGCAGCCGATTGTCTGTTGTGCCCAGTCATAGC
CGAATAGCCTCTCCACCCAAGCGGCCGGAGAACCTGCGTGCAATCCATCTTGTTCAATCATGCGAAACGA
TCCTCATCCTGTCTCTTGATCAGATCCCAAGCTGATCAATTCCTCCAAAAAAGCCTCCTCACTACTTCTG
GAATAGCTCAGAGGCCGAGGCGGCCTCGGCCTCTGCATAAATAAAAAAAATTAGTCAGCCATGGGGCGGA
GAATGGGCGGAACTGGGCGGAGTTA
Features (pLannotate 1.2.2; 23 found; start..end, strand, type, name):
    219..841     -  polyA_signal   hGH poly(A) signal: human growth hormone polyadenylation signal
    842..877     +  misc_feature   MCS (fragment): pUC18/19 multiple cloning site
    889..914     -  CDS            HA (fragment): HA (human influenza hemagglutinin) epitope tag
    915..2297    -  CDS            Coro1a: COR1A_MOUSE - Also known as Coro1. Experimental evidence at protein level: Swiss-Prot protein existence level 1. May be a crucial component of the cytoskeleton of highly motile cells, functioning both in the invagination of large pieces of plasma membrane, as well as in forming protrusions of the plasma membrane involved in cell locomotion. In mycobacteria-infected cells, its retention on the phagosomal membrane prevents fusion between phagosomes and lysosomes. From Mus musculus (Mouse).
   2380..2579    -  promoter       CMV promoter: human cytomegalovirus (CMV) immediate early promoter
   2581..2960    -  enhancer       CMV enhancer: human cytomegalovirus immediate early enhancer
   3120..3274    +  CDS            lacZα (fragment): LacZα fragment of β-galactosidase; lacZ fragment
   3305..3733    -  rep_origin     f1 ori (sequence partly withheld): f1 bacteriophage origin of replication; arrow indicates direction of (+) strand synthesis
   3760..3864    +  promoter       AmpR promoter: bla
   3865..4725    +  CDS            AmpR: β-lactamase; bla; confers resistance to ampicillin, carbenicillin, and related antibiotics
   4896..5484    +  rep_origin     ori: high-copy-number ColE1/pMB1/pBR322/pUC origin of replication
   5667..5759    +  CDS            lacI (fragment): lac repressor; lacI; The lac repressor binds to the lac operator to inhibit transcription in E. coli. This inhibition can be relieved by adding lactose or isopropyl-β-D-thiogalactopyranoside (IPTG).
   5772..5793    +  protein_bind   CAP binding site: CAP binding activates transcription in the presence of cAMP. E. coli catabolite activator protein
   5808..5838    +  promoter       lac promoter: promoter for the E. coli lac operon
   5846..5862    +  protein_bind   lac operator: The lac repressor binds to the lac operator to inhibit transcription in E. coli. This inhibition can be relieved by adding lactose or isopropyl-β-D-thiogalactopyranoside (IPTG). lac repressor encoded by lacI
   5900..5918    +  promoter       T7 promoter: promoter for bacteriophage T7 RNA polymerase
   5924..6058    -  polyA_signal   SV40 poly(A) signal: SV40 polyadenylation signal
   6081..6164    -  CDS            large T antigen (fragment): large T antigen from SV40 (simian virus 40)
   6165..6188    +  rep_origin     CloDF13 ori (fragment): Plasmids containing the CloDF13 (CDF) origin of replication can be propagated in E. coli cells that contain additional plasmids with compatible origins.
   6211..6270    -  CDS            str (fragment): STR_KLEPN - Protein inferred from homology: Swiss-Prot protein existence level 3. The aminoglycoside phosphotransferases achieve inactivation of their antibiotic substrates by phosphorylation. From Klebsiella pneumoniae.
   6312..6689    -  CDS            ble: BLE_KLEPN - Experimental evidence at protein level: Swiss-Prot protein existence level 1. Binding protein with a strong affinity to the bleomycin family of antibiotics. Binds to CL990; an antimitotic-antibiotic compound. From Klebsiella pneumoniae.
   6713..7504    -  CDS            neo: KKA2_KLEPN - Also known as kan, nptII. Experimental evidence at protein level: Swiss-Prot protein existence level 1. Resistance to kanamycin, neomycin, paromomycin, ribostamycin, butirosin and gentamicin B. From Klebsiella pneumoniae.
   7558..177     -  promoter       SV40 promoter (across the origin): SV40 enhancer and early promoter
