[The description below was written by a language model from this plasmid's Addgene catalogue record and pLannotate feature annotations shown in this document.]
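Description:
pCB6-Cor1-HA is a mammalian expression plasmid built on the pCB6 backbone (about 6.2 kb without insert; 7,678 nt in the full sequenced record) for producing mouse coronin 1 (Coro1a, also known as TACO or p57) in eukaryotic cells. It is propagated in E. coli through a high-copy ColE1/pUC-type origin with ampicillin selection from the β-lactamase gene. An f1 origin and remnants of a pUC/Bluescript-type lac region (lacZα fragment, lac promoter and operator, T7 promoter) are also annotated. For selecting transfected mammalian cells, an SV40 enhancer/early promoter drives a Tn5-derived neo gene conferring G418 resistance. This is followed by the co-resident ble reading frame, a short str fragment and an SV40 polyadenylation signal.

The payload is the full-length Coro1a coding sequence placed downstream of the human cytomegalovirus immediate-early enhancer and promoter. It is fused at its C terminus to an HA epitope tag and terminated by the human growth hormone polyadenylation signal. According to the depositor's notes, the tag was introduced by PCR with a reverse primer encoding HA, and the resulting fragment was swapped into a coronin 1 cDNA held in pBluescript. The tagged cDNA was then transferred into pCB6 via the EcoRI site, although the catalogue fields list the cloning sites as unknown.

Coronin 1 is an actin-associated protein of leukocytes implicated in plasma membrane–cytoskeleton interactions and in retention on mycobacterial phagosomes. The HA tag allows the expressed protein to be detected or immunoprecipitated with anti-HA antibodies. This makes the construct suitable for transient or G418-selected stable expression in studies of coronin 1 localisation, oligomerisation and cytoskeletal association.
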