Addgene plasmid #102815: pCB6-Cor1-HA
Purpose: Expression of Coronin1 in eukaryotic cells
Depositing lab: Jean Pieters. Depositing organization: University of Basel. Publication: Association of the leukocyte plasma membrane with the actin cytoskeleton through coiled coil-mediated trimeric coronin 1 molecules. Gatfield J, Albrecht I, Zanolari B, Steinmetz MO, Pieters J. Mol Biol Cell. 2005 Jun;16(6):2786-98. Epub 2005 Mar 30. 10.1091/mbc.e05-01-0042 PubMed 15800061.
Backbone
  Vector backbone: pCB6
  Backbone size w/o insert (bp): 6189
  Vector type: Mammalian Expression
  Selectable markers: Neomycin (select with G418)
Growth in bacteria
  Bacterial resistance: Ampicillin, 100 μg/mL
  Growth temperature: 37°C
  Growth strain: DH5alpha
  Copy number: Unknown
Gene/Insert
  Gene/Insert name: TACO/Coronin 1
  Species: M. musculus (mouse)
  Entrez Gene: Coro1a (a.k.a. Clabp, Lmb3, TACO, p57)
  Promoter: CMV
  Tag / fusion protein: HA (C terminal on insert)
  Cloning method: Restriction Enzyme; 5′ cloning site unknown (unknown if destroyed); 3′ cloning site unknown (unknown if destroyed)
  Sequencing primers: 5′ CMV-F CGCAAATGGGCGGTAGGCGTG
Terms and licenses: Academic/Nonprofit Terms; Industry Terms: Not Available to Industry
Depositor comments: The C-terminally hemagglutinin (HA)-tagged version of coronin 1 (Cor1-HA) was generated by PCR, by using as template the coronin 1 cDNA cloned into pBluescript via the EcoRI site (Veithen et al., 1996; Ferrari et al., 1999). The forward primer was 5'-ACAAGCAGCGGAGTCCTGCTACC-3' (coronin 1 nucleotides 796–818) and the EcoRI site-containing reverse primer was 5'-CGCGAATTCCTATGCGTAGTCTGGTACGTCGTATGGGTACTTGGCCTGAACAGTCTC-3' encoding the HA tag and the EcoRI site. The product was digested with HindIII and EcoRI, and the HindIII/EcoRI fragment was used for exchanging the corresponding wild-type fragment in the pBluescript construct. For expression in mammalian cells, the construct was cloned via the EcoRI site into the cytomegalovirus promoter-driven pCB6 expression vector.
How to cite: pCB6-Cor1-HA was a gift from Jean Pieters (Addgene plasmid # 102815 ; http://n2t.net/addgene:102815 ; RRID:Addgene_102815)
